Addgene plasmid #218775: Cas12aUltra_5XNLS
Purpose: His-TEV-Cas12aUltra-BPSV40_cMyc_NP_5NLS
Depositing lab: Ross Wilson. Depositing organization: University of California, Berkeley. Publication: Peptide-enabled ribonucleoprotein delivery for CRISPR engineering (PERC) in primary human immune cells and hematopoietic stem cells. Sahu SU, Castro M, Muldoon JJ, Asija K, Wyman SK, Krishnappa N, de Onate L, Eyquem J, Nguyen DN, Wilson RC. Nat Protoc. 2025 Mar 3. doi: 10.1038/s41596-025-01154-8. PubMed 40032999.
Backbone
  Vector backbone: 3xNLS-NLP-cMyc-cMyc AspCas12a
  Backbone size w/o insert (bp): 5443
  Total vector size (bp): 9626
  Modifications to backbone: Addition of bipartite SV40 nuclear localization signals (NLS) at the -N and -C termini of Cas12 expressing gene, change in c-myc NLS sequence at the C-terminus of the Cas12 expressing gene
  Vector type: Bacterial Expression, CRISPR
Growth in bacteria
  Bacterial resistance: Ampicillin, 100 μg/mL
  Growth temperature: 37°C
  Growth strain: DH5alpha
  Copy number: High Copy
Gene/Insert
  Gene/Insert name: 5xNLS-BPSV40-NLP-cMyc-cMyc-BPSV40- AspCas12a (alt name: Cas12a ultra 5NLS)
  Species: Acidaminococcus
  Insert size (bp): 4287
  Mutation: Nucleotides mutations were made to encode for arginine at position 537 and leucine at position 870 of the Cas12 protein
  Tag / fusion protein: 6XHis (C terminal) (C terminal on insert); HA (C terminal on insert); SV40 (C terminal on insert); Nucleoplasmin (C terminal on insert); c-myc NLS (C terminal on insert)
  Cloning method: Gibson Cloning
  Sequencing primers: 5′ T7; 3′ T7 terminator
Resource information
  A portion of this plasmid was derived from a plasmid made by: Plasmid 3xNLS-NLP-cMyc-cMyc AspCas12a was purchased from Addgene (plasmid #182122 from Scot Wolfe, RRID:Addgene_182122)
Terms and licenses: Academic/Nonprofit Terms; Industry Terms: Not Available to Industry
Depositor comments: Please visit https://doi.org/10.1101/2024.07.14.603391 for bioRxiv preprint.
How to cite: Cas12aUltra_5XNLS was a gift from Ross Wilson (Addgene plasmid # 218775 ; http://n2t.net/addgene:218775 ; RRID:Addgene_218775)
