[The description below was written by a language model from this plasmid's Addgene catalogue record and pLannotate feature annotations shown in this document.]
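Description:
Cas12aUltra_5XNLS is a 9.6 kb bacterial expression plasmid for producing a nuclear-targeted, engineered Acidaminococcus Cas12a (AsCpf1) nuclease in E. coli. It was built by Gibson assembly from an existing 3xNLS-NLP-cMyc-cMyc AspCas12a plasmid with a pET-style architecture. A T7 promoter with an adjacent lac operator and the T7 gene 10 ribosome binding site drives the coding sequence, a T7 terminator closes the cassette, and a lacI gene on the plasmid supplies the repressor so that expression is IPTG-inducible in strains carrying T7 RNA polymerase. Propagation relies on a ColE1/pMB1-type origin accompanied by bom and rop, with ampicillin resistance (bla) for selection. An f1 origin and remnants of a tetracycline resistance gene are also present. The catalogue lists the plasmid as high copy, although rop is normally associated with reduced copy number.

The roughly 4.3 kb insert encodes Cas12a with substitutions giving arginine at position 537 and leucine at position 870, the "Ultra" variant. Relative to the parent, bipartite SV40 nuclear localization signals were added at both the N and C termini and the C-terminal c-Myc NLS sequence was altered, giving five NLS elements in total (bipartite SV40, nucleoplasmin and c-Myc types). The feature table annotates the nucleoplasmin NLS, a 3xHA epitope and a His tag downstream of the nuclease, but does not separately annotate the SV40 or c-Myc signals. The purpose line describes a His-TEV arrangement ahead of Cas12a, whereas the tag fields and annotation place the His tag C-terminally, so the record is not fully consistent on this point. The purified protein is intended for assembling ribonucleoproteins, in the context of peptide-enabled RNP delivery for genome editing of primary human immune cells and hematopoietic stem cells.
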