Features (pLannotate 1.2.2; 21 found; start..end, strand, type, name):
    774..913     -  misc_feature   bom: basis of mobility region from pBR322
   1015..1206    -  CDS            rop: Rop protein, which maintains plasmids at low copy number; rop
   1223..1603    +  CDS            YPB1_ECOLX: Protein predicted: Swiss-Prot protein existence level 4. From Escherichia coli.
   1675..1966    -  CDS            TcR (fragment): tetracycline efflux protein; tet; confers resistance to tetracycline
   1981..2002    -  protein_bind   CAP binding site: CAP binding activates transcription in the presence of cAMP. E. coli catabolite activator protein
   2015..3097    -  CDS            lacI: lac repressor; lacI; The lac repressor binds to the lac operator to inhibit transcription in E. coli. This inhibition can be relieved by adding lactose or isopropyl-β-D-thiogalactopyranoside (IPTG).
   3098..3175    -  promoter       lacI promoter: lacI
   3183..3462    -  CDS            TcR (fragment): tetracycline efflux protein; tet; confers resistance to tetracycline
   3484..3502    +  promoter       T7 promoter: promoter for bacteriophage T7 RNA polymerase
   3503..3527    +  protein_bind   lac operator: The lac repressor binds to the lac operator to inhibit transcription in E. coli. This inhibition can be relieved by adding lactose or isopropyl-β-D-thiogalactopyranoside (IPTG). lac repressor encoded by lacI
   3542..3564    +  RBS            RBS: efficient ribosome binding site from bacteriophage T7 gene 10 (Olins and Rangwala, 1989)
   3635..7552    +  CDS            AsCpf1: CRISPR-associated protein from Acidaminococcus sp. BV3L6 (Zetsche et al., 2015)
   7553..7600    +  CDS            nucleoplasmin NLS: bipartite nuclear localization signal from nucleoplasmin
   7607..7687    +  CDS            3xHA: three tandem HA epitope tags
   7841..7858    +  CDS            9xHis (fragment): 9xHis affinity tag
   7868..7917    +  CDS            SET1 (fragment): solubility-enhancement tag derived from T7 phage gene 10B
   7925..7972    +  terminator     T7 terminator: transcription terminator for bacteriophage T7 RNA polymerase
   8009..8437    +  rep_origin     f1 ori (sequence partly withheld): f1 bacteriophage origin of replication; arrow indicates direction of (+) strand synthesis
   8490..8594    +  promoter       AmpR promoter: bla
   8595..9455    +  CDS            AmpR: β-lactamase; bla; confers resistance to ampicillin, carbenicillin, and related antibiotics
   9626..588     +  rep_origin     ori (across the origin): high-copy-number ColE1/pMB1/pBR322/pUC origin of replication
>Addgene plasmid #218775 | Cas12aUltra_5XNLS | addgene full sequence | sequence record 443448 | Addgene NGS Result
TGAGATCCTTTTTTTCTGCGCGTAATCTGCTGCTTGCAAACAAAAAAACCACCGCTACCAGCGGTGGTTT
GTTTGCCGGATCAAGAGCTACCAACTCTTTTTCCGAAGGTAACTGGCTTCAGCAGAGCGCAGATACCAAA
TACTGTCCTTCTAGTGTAGCCGTAGTTAGGCCACCACTTCAAGAACTCTGTAGCACCGCCTACATACCTC
GCTCTGCTAATCCTGTTACCAGTGGCTGCTGCCAGTGGCGATAAGTCGTGTCTTACCGGGTTGGACTCAA
GACGATAGTTACCGGATAAGGCGCAGCGGTCGGGCTGAACGGGGGGTTCGTGCACACAGCCCAGCTTGGA
GCGAACGACCTACACCGAACTGAGATACCTACAGCGTGAGCTATGAGAAAGCGCCACGCTTCCCGAAGGG
AGAAAGGCGGACAGGTATCCGGTAAGCGGCAGGGTCGGAACAGGAGAGCGCACGAGGGAGCTTCCAGGGG
GAAACGCCTGGTATCTTTATAGTCCTGTCGGGTTTCGCCACCTCTGACTTGAGCGTCGATTTTTGTGATG
CTCGTCAGGGGGGCGGAGCCTATGGAAAAACGCCAGCAACGCGGCCTTTTTACGGTTCCTGGCCTTTTGC
TGGCCTTTTGCTCACATGTTCTTTCCTGCGTTATCCCCTGATTCTGTGGATAACCGTATTACCGCCTTTG
AGTGAGCTGATACCGCTCGCCGCAGCCGAACGACCGAGCGCAGCGAGTCAGTGAGCGAGGAAGCGGAAGA
GCGCCTGATGCGGTATTTTCTCCTTACGCATCTGTGCGGTATTTCACACCGCAATGGTGCACTCTCAGTA
CAATCTGCTCTGATGCCGCATAGTTAAGCCAGTATACACTCCGCTATCGCTACGTGACTGGGTCATGGCT
GCGCCCCGACACCCGCCAACACCCGCTGACGCGCCCTGACGGGCTTGTCTGCTCCCGGCATCCGCTTACA
GACAAGCTGTGACCGTCTCCGGGAGCTGCATGTGTCAGAGGTTTTCACCGTCATCACCGAAACGCGCGAG
GCAGCTGCGGTAAAGCTCATCAGCGTGGTCGTGAAGCGATTCACAGATGTCTGCCTGTTCATCCGCGTCC
AGCTCGTTGAGTTTCTCCAGAAGCGTTAATGTCTGGCTTCTGATAAAGCGGGCCATGTTAAGGGCGGTTT
TTTCCTGTTTGGTCACTGATGCCTCCGTGTAAGGGGGATTTCTGTTCATGGGGGTAATGATACCGATGAA
ACGAGAGAGGATGCTCACGATACGGGTTACTGATGATGAACATGCCCGGTTACTGGAACGTTGTGAGGGT
AAACAACTGGCGGTATGGATGCGGCGGGACCAGAGAAAAATCACTCAGGGTCAATGCCAGCGCTTCGTTA
ATACAGATGTAGGTGTTCCACAGGGTAGCCAGCAGCATCCTGCGATGCAGATCCGGAACATAATGGTGCA
GGGCGCTGACTTCCGCGTTTCCAGACTTTACGAAACACGGAAACCGAAGACCATTCATGTTGTTGCTCAG
GTCGCAGACGTTTTGCAGCAGCAGTCGCTTCACGTTCGCTCGCGTATCGGTGATTCATTCTGCTAACCAG
TAAGGCAACCCCGCCAGCCTAGCCGGGTCCTCAACGACAGGAGCACGATCATGCGCACCCGTGGGGCCGC
CATGCCGGCGATAATGGCCTGCTTCTCGCCGAAACGTTTGGTGGCGGGACCAGTGACGAAGGCTTGAGCG
AGGGCGTGCAAGATTCCGAATACCGCAAGCGACAGGCCGATCATCGTCGCGCTCCAGCGAAAGCGGTCCT
CGCCGAAAATGACCCAGAGCGCTGCCGGCACCTGTCCTACGAGTTGCATGATAAAGAAGACAGTCATAAG
TGCGGCGACGATAGTCATGCCCCGCGCCCACCGGAAGGAGCTGACTGGGTTGAAGGCTCTCAAGGGCATC
GGTCGAGATCCCGGTGCCTAATGAGTGAGCTAACTTACATTAATTGCGTTGCGCTCACTGCCCGCTTTCC
AGTCGGGAAACCTGTCGTGCCAGCTGCATTAATGAATCGGCCAACGCGCGGGGAGAGGCGGTTTGCGTAT
TGGGCGCCAGGGTGGTTTTTCTTTTCACCAGTGAGACGGGCAACAGCTGATTGCCCTTCACCGCCTGGCC
CTGAGAGAGTTGCAGCAAGCGGTCCACGCTGGTTTGCCCCAGCAGGCGAAAATCCTGTTTGATGGTGGTT
AACGGCGGGATATAACATGAGCTGTCTTCGGTATCGTCGTATCCCACTACCGAGATATCCGCACCAACGC
GCAGCCCGGACTCGGTAATGGCGCGCATTGCGCCCAGCGCCATCTGATCGTTGGCAACCAGCATCGCAGT
GGGAACGATGCCCTCATTCAGCATTTGCATGGTTTGTTGAAAACCGGACATGGCACTCCAGTCGCCTTCC
CGTTCCGCTATCGGCTGAATTTGATTGCGAGTGAGATATTTATGCCAGCCAGCCAGACGCAGACGCGCCG
AGACAGAACTTAATGGGCCCGCTAACAGCGCGATTTGCTGGTGACCCAATGCGACCAGATGCTCCACGCC
CAGTCGCGTACCGTCTTCATGGGAGAAAATAATACTGTTGATGGGTGTCTGGTCAGAGACATCAAGAAAT
AACGCCGGAACATTAGTGCAGGCAGCTTCCACAGCAATGGCATCCTGGTCATCCAGCGGATAGTTAATGA
TCAGCCCACTGACGCGTTGCGCGAGAAGATTGTGCACCGCCGCTTTACAGGCTTCGACGCCGCTTCGTTC
TACCATCGACACCACCACGCTGGCACCCAGTTGATCGGCGCGAGATTTAATCGCCGCGACAATTTGCGAC
GGCGCGTGCAGGGCCAGACTGGAGGTGGCAACGCCAATCAGCAACGACTGTTTGCCCGCCAGTTGTTGTG
CCACGCGGTTGGGAATGTAATTCAGCTCCGCCATCGCCGCTTCCACTTTTTCCCGCGTTTTCGCAGAAAC
GTGGCTGGCCTGGTTCACCACGCGGGAAACGGTCTGATAAGAGACACCGGCATACTCTGCGACATCGTAT
AACGTTACTGGTTTCACATTCACCACCCTGAATTGACTCTCTTCCGGGCGCTATCATGCCATACCGCGAA
AGGTTTTGCGCCATTCGATGGTGTCCGGGATCTCGACGCTCTCCCTTATGCGACTCCTGCATTAGGAAGC
AGCCCAGTAGTAGGTTGAGGCCGTTGAGCACCGCCGCCGCAAGGAATGGTGCATGCAAGGAGATGGCGCC
CAACAGTCCCCCGGCCACGGGGCCTGCCACCATACCCACGCCGAAACAAGCGCTCATGAGCCCGAAGTGG
CGAGCCCGATCTTCCCCATCGGTGATGTCGGCGATATAGGCGCCAGCAACCGCACCTGTGGCGCCGGTGA
TGCCGGCCACGATGCGTCCGGCGTAGAGGATCGAGATCTCGATCCCGCGAAATTAATACGACTCACTATA
GGGGAATTGTGAGCGGATAACAATTCCCCTCTAGAAATAATTTTGTTTAACTTTAAGAAGGAGATATACA
TATGAAACGTACCGCCGACGGCAGCGAGTTCGAGAGCCCGAAAAAGAAACGCAAAGTGGGATCAACACAG
TTCGAGGGCTTTACCAACCTGTATCAGGTGAGCAAGACACTGCGGTTTGAGCTGATCCCACAGGGCAAGA
CCCTGAAGCACATCCAGGAGCAGGGCTTCATCGAGGAGGACAAGGCCCGCAATGATCACTACAAGGAGCT
GAAGCCCATCATCGATCGGATCTACAAGACCTATGCCGACCAGTGCCTGCAGCTGGTGCAGCTGGATTGG
GAGAACCTGAGCGCCGCCATCGACTCCTATAGAAAGGAGAAAACCGAGGAGACAAGGAACGCCCTGATCG
AGGAGCAGGCCACATATCGCAATGCCATCCACGACTACTTCATCGGCCGGACAGACAACCTGACCGATGC
CATCAATAAGAGACACGCCGAGATCTACAAGGGCCTGTTCAAGGCCGAGCTGTTTAATGGCAAGGTGCTG
AAGCAGCTGGGCACCGTGACCACAACCGAGCACGAGAACGCCCTGCTGCGGAGCTTCGACAAGTTTACAA
CCTACTTCTCCGGCTTTTATGAGAACAGGAAGAACGTGTTCAGCGCCGAGGATATCAGCACAGCCATCCC
ACACCGCATCGTGCAGGACAACTTCCCCAAGTTTAAGGAGAATTGTCACATCTTCACACGCCTGATCACC
GCCGTGCCCAGCCTGCGGGAGCACTTTGAGAACGTGAAGAAGGCCATCGGCATCTTCGTGAGCACCTCCA
TCGAGGAGGTGTTTTCCTTCCCTTTTTATAACCAGCTGCTGACACAGACCCAGATCGACCTGTATAACCA
GCTGCTGGGAGGAATCTCTCGGGAGGCAGGCACCGAGAAGATCAAGGGCCTGAACGAGGTGCTGAATCTG
GCCATCCAGAAGAATGATGAGACAGCCCACATCATCGCCTCCCTGCCACACAGATTCATCCCCCTGTTTA
AGCAGATCCTGTCCGATAGGAACACCCTGTCTTTCATCCTGGAGGAGTTTAAGAGCGACGAGGAAGTGAT
CCAGTCCTTCTGCAAGTACAAGACACTGCTGAGAAACGAGAACGTGCTGGAGACAGCCGAGGCCCTGTTT
AACGAGCTGAACAGCATCGACCTGACACACATCTTCATCAGCCACAAGAAGCTGGAGACAATCAGCAGCG
CCCTGTGCGACCACTGGGATACACTGAGGAATGCCCTGTATGAGCGGAGAATCTCCGAGCTGACAGGCAA
GATCACCAAGTCTGCCAAGGAGAAGGTGCAGCGCAGCCTGAAGCACGAGGATATCAACCTGCAGGAGATC
ATCTCTGCCGCAGGCAAGGAGCTGAGCGAGGCCTTCAAGCAGAAAACCAGCGAGATCCTGTCCCACGCAC
ACGCCGCCCTGGATCAGCCACTGCCTACAACCCTGAAGAAGCAGGAGGAGAAGGAGATCCTGAAGTCTCA
GCTGGACAGCCTGCTGGGCCTGTACCACCTGCTGGACTGGTTTGCCGTGGATGAGTCCAACGAGGTGGAC
CCCGAGTTCTCTGCCCGGCTGACCGGCATCAAGCTGGAGATGGAGCCTTCTCTGAGCTTCTACAACAAGG
CCAGAAATTATGCCACCAAGAAGCCCTACTCCGTGGAGAAGTTCAAGCTGAACTTTCAGCGGCCTACACT
GGCCTCTGGCTGGGACGTGAATAAGGAGAAGAACAATGGCGCCATCCTGTTTGTGAAGAACGGCCTGTAC
TATCTGGGCATCATGCCAAAGCAGAAGGGCAGGTATAAGGCCCTGAGCTTCGAGCCCACAGAGAAAACCA
GCGAGGGCTTTGATAAGATGTACTATGACTACTTCCCTGATGCCGCCAAGATGATCCCAAAGTGCAGCAC
CCAGCTGAAGGCCGTGACAGCCCACTTTCAGACCCACACAACCCCCATCCTGCTGTCCAACAATTTCATC
GAGCCTCTGGAGATCACAAAGGAGATCTACGACCTGAACAATCCTGAGAAGGAGCCAAAGAAGTTTCAGA
CAGCCTACGCCAAGAAAACCGGCGACCAGAAGGGCTACAGAGAGGCCCTGTGCAAGTGGATCGACTTCAC
AAGGGATTTTCTGTCCAAGTATACCAAGACAACCTCTATCGATCTGTCTAGCCTGCGGCCATCCTCTCAG
TATAAGGACCTGGGCGAGTACTATGCCGAGCTGAATCCCCTGCTGTACCACATCAGCTTCCAGAGAATCG
CCGAGAAGGAGATCATGGATGCCGTGGAGACAGGCAAGCTGTACCTGTTCCAGATCTATAACAAGGACTT
TGCCAAGGGCCACCACGGCAAGCCTAATCTGCACACACTGTATTGGACCGGCCTGTTTTCTCCAGAGAAC
CTGGCCAAGACAAGCATCAAGCTGAATGGCCAGGCCGAGCTGTTCTACCGCCCTAAGTCCAGGATGAAGA
GGATGGCACACCGGCTGGGAGAGAAGATGCTGAACAAGAAGCTGAAGGATCAGAAAACCCCAATCCCCGA
CACCCTGTACCAGGAGCTGTACGACTATGTGAATCACAGACTGTCCCACGACCTGTCTGATGAGGCCAGG
GCCCTGCTGCCCAACGTGATCACCAAGGAGGTGTCTCACGAGATCATCAAGGATAGGCGCTTTACCAGCG
ACAAGTTCCTTTTCCACGTGCCTATCACACTGAACTATCAGGCCGCCAATTCCCCATCTAAGTTCAACCA
GAGGGTGAATGCCTACCTGAAGGAGCACCCCGAGACACCTATCATCGGCATCGATCGGGGCGAGAGAAAC
CTGATCTATATCACAGTGATCGACTCCACCGGCAAGATCCTGGAGCAGCGGAGCCTGAACACCATCCAGC
AGTTTGATTACCAGAAGAAGCTGGACAACAGGGAGAAGGAGAGGGTGGCAGCAAGGCAGGCCTGGTCTGT
GGTGGGCACAATCAAGGATCTGAAGCAGGGCTATCTGAGCCAGGTCATCCACGAGATCGTGGACCTGATG
ATCCACTACCAGGCCGTGGTGGTGCTGGAGAACCTGAATTTCGGCTTTAAGAGCAAGAGGACCGGCATCG
CCGAGAAGGCCGTGTACCAGCAGTTCGAGAAGATGCTGATCGATAAGCTGAATTGCCTGGTGCTGAAGGA
CTATCCAGCAGAGAAAGTGGGAGGCGTGCTGAACCCATACCAGCTGACAGACCAGTTCACCTCCTTTGCC
AAGATGGGCACCCAGTCTGGCTTCCTGTTTTACGTGCCTGCCCCATATACATCTAAGATCGATCCCCTGA
CCGGCTTCGTGGACCCCTTCGTGTGGAAAACCATCAAGAATCACGAGAGCCGCAAGCACTTCCTGGAGGG
CTTCGACTTTCTGCACTACGACGTGAAAACCGGCGACTTCATCCTGCACTTTAAGATGAACAGAAATCTG
TCCTTCCAGAGGGGCCTGCCCGGCTTTATGCCTGCATGGGATATCGTGTTCGAGAAGAACGAGACACAGT
TTGACGCCAAGGGCACCCCTTTCATCGCCGGCAAGAGAATCGTGCCAGTGATCGAGAATCACAGATTCAC
CGGCAGATACCGGGACCTGTATCCTGCCAACGAGCTGATCGCCCTGCTGGAGGAGAAGGGCATCGTGTTC
AGGGATGGCTCCAACATCCTGCCAAAGCTGCTGGAGAATGACGATTCTCACGCCATCGACACCATGGTGG
CCCTGATCCGCAGCGTGCTGCAGATGCGGAACTCCAATGCCGCCACAGGCGAGGACTATATCAACAGCCC
CGTGCGCGATCTGAATGGCGTGTGCTTCGACTCCCGGTTTCAGAACCCAGAGTGGCCCATGGACGCCGAT
GCCAATGGCGCCTACCACATCGCCCTGAAGGGCCAGCTGCTGCTGAATCACCTGAAGGAGAGCAAGGATC
TGAAGCTGCAGAACGGCATCTCCAATCAGGACTGGCTGGCCTACATCCAGGAGCTGCGCAACAAAAGGCC
GGCGGCCACGAAAAAGGCCGGCCAGGCAAAAAAGAAAAAGGGATCCTACCCATACGATGTTCCAGATTAC
GCTTATCCCTACGACGTGCCTGATTATGCATACCCATATGATGTCCCCGACTATGCCCCGGCAGCTAAGA
AGAAGAAACTGGATGGCAGCCCCGCCGCCAAGAAGAAGAAGCTGGACGGCAGCAAACGTACCGCCGACGG
CAGCGAGTTCGAGAGCCCGAAAAAGAAACGCAAAGTGGGTTCGGAGAATTTGTATTTTCAGGGTCTCGAG
CACCACCACCACCACCACTGAGATCCGGCTGCTAACAAAGCCCGAAAGGAAGCTGAGTTGGCTGCTGCCA
CCGCTGAGCAATAACTAGCATAACCCCTTGGGGCCTCTAAACGGGTCTTGAGGGGTTTTTTGCTGAAAGG
AGGAACTATATCCGGATTGGCGAATGGG
[124 nt withheld, positions 8009-8132]
C
[91 nt withheld, positions 8134-8224]
A
[49 nt withheld, positions 8226-8274]
CCTTTGACGTTGGAGTCCACGTTCTTT
[37 nt withheld, positions 8302-8338]
ACCCTATCTCGGTCTATTCTTTTGATTTATAAGGGATTTTGCCGATTTCGGCCTATTGGTTAAAAAATGA
GCTGATTTAACAAAAATTTAACGCGAATTTTAACAAAATATTAACGCTTACAATTTAGGTGGCACTTTTC
GGGGAAATGTGCGCGGAACCCCTATTTGTTTATTTTTCTAAATACATTCAAATATGTATCCGCTCATGAG
ACAATAACCCTGATAAATGCTTCAATAATATTGAAAAAGGAAGAGTATGAGTATTCAACATTTCCGTGTC
GCCCTTATTCCCTTTTTTGCGGCATTTTGCCTTCCTGTTTTTGCTCACCCAGAAACGCTGGTGAAAGTAA
AAGATGCTGAAGATCAGTTGGGTGCACGAGTGGGTTACATCGAACTGGATCTCAACAGCGGTAAGATCCT
TGAGAGTTTTCGCCCCGAAGAACGTTTTCCAATGATGAGCACTTTTAAAGTTCTGCTATGTGGCGCGGTA
TTATCCCGTATTGACGCCGGGCAAGAGCAACTCGGTCGCCGCATACACTATTCTCAGAATGACTTGGTTG
AGTACTCACCAGTCACAGAAAAGCATCTTACGGATGGCATGACAGTAAGAGAATTATGCAGTGCTGCCAT
AACCATGAGTGATAACACTGCGGCCAACTTACTTCTGACAACGATCGGAGGACCGAAGGAGCTAACCGCT
TTTTTGCACAACATGGGGGATCATGTAACTCGCCTTGATCGTTGGGAACCGGAGCTGAATGAAGCCATAC
CAAACGACGAGCGTGACACCACGATGCCTGCAGCAATGGCAACAACGTTGCGCAAACTATTAACTGGCGA
ACTACTTACTCTAGCTTCCCGGCAACAATTAATAGACTGGATGGAGGCGGATAAAGTTGCAGGACCACTT
CTGCGCTCGGCCCTTCCGGCTGGCTGGTTTATTGCTGATAAATCTGGAGCCGGTGAGCGTGGGTCTCGCG
GTATCATTGCAGCACTGGGGCCAGATGGTAAGCCCTCCCGTATCGTAGTTATCTACACGACGGGGAGTCA
GGCAACTATGGATGAACGAAATAGACAGATCGCTGAGATAGGTGCCTCACTGATTAAGCATTGGTAACTG
TCAGACCAAGTTTACTCATATATACTTTAGATTGATTTAAAACTTCATTTTTAATTTAAAAGGATCTAGG
TGAAGATCCTTTTTGATAATCTCATGACCAAAATCCCTTAACGTGAGTTTTCGTTCCACTGAGCGTCAGA
CCCCGTAGAAAAGATCAAAGGATCTTCT
